Addgene plasmid #98914: pJB089
Purpose: Express Dronpa tagged ZapA and pAmCherry1 tagged FtsZ in E coli
Depositing lab: Jie Xiao. Depositing organization: Johns Hopkins University and School of Medicine. Publication: A multi-layered protein network stabilizes the Escherichia coli FtsZ-ring and modulates constriction dynamics. Buss J, Coltharp C, Shtengel G, Yang X, Hess H, Xiao J. PLoS Genet. 2015 Apr 7;11(4):e1005128. doi: 10.1371/journal.pgen.1005128. eCollection 2015 Apr. PGENETICS-D-14-03238 PubMed 25848771.
Backbone
  Vector backbone: pCA24N
  Vector type: Bacterial Expression
Growth in bacteria
  Bacterial resistance: Chloramphenicol, 25 μg/mL
  Growth temperature: 37°C
  Growth strain: DH5alpha
  Copy number: High Copy
Gene/Insert 1
  Gene/Insert name: FtsZ
  Species: E. coli
  Insert size (bp): 1149
  GenBank ID: NC_000913.3
  Promoter: T5-lac
  Tag / fusion protein: pAmCherry1 (C terminal on insert)
  Cloning method: Ligation Independent Cloning
  Sequencing primers: 5′ AAGCGCATTCTGAGCTGCC; 3′ gctaattaagcttggctgcaggt
Gene/Insert 2
  Gene/Insert name: ZapA
  Species: E. coli
  Insert size (bp): 327
  GenBank ID: NC_000913.3
  Promoter: T5-lac
  Tag / fusion protein: Dronpa (N terminal on insert)
  Cloning method: Ligation Independent Cloning
  Sequencing primers: 5′ ctttcgtcttcacctcgagaaatc; 3′ CTTTAATCACCGCGTCATTGG
Terms and licenses: Academic/Nonprofit Terms; Industry Terms: Not Available to Industry
How to cite: pJB089 was a gift from Jie Xiao (Addgene plasmid # 98914 ; http://n2t.net/addgene:98914 ; RRID:Addgene_98914)
