[The description below was written by a language model from this plasmid's Addgene catalogue record, the feature table of its GenBank file and pLannotate feature annotations shown in this document.]
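Description:
pJB089 is a bacterial expression plasmid built on the pCA24N backbone for co-producing two fluorescently tagged cell-division proteins in E. coli. It replicates from a high-copy ColE1/pUC-type origin and is selected with chloramphenicol through a cat gene driven by its own promoter. The backbone also carries lacI under the lacIq promoter, so the plasmid supplies elevated levels of lac repressor. Small remnants of rop, bom, IS1, bla and lacZα appear in the annotation as backbone fragments rather than functional parts.

The payload is arranged as a single IPTG-inducible unit under a phage T5 promoter with lac operators (T5-lac). A strong ribosome binding site precedes the photoswitchable green protein Dronpa, fused to the N terminus of E. coli ZapA, an FtsZ-binding protein that promotes bundling of protofilaments in the Z-ring. A short multiple-cloning-site remnant and a second ribosome binding site of the T7 gene 10 type follow. These lead into E. coli FtsZ, which carries the photoactivatable red protein PAmCherry1 at its C terminus. No second T5 promoter is annotated between the two fusions, so they appear to be transcribed as a bicistronic message. A lambda t0 terminator lies just downstream across the plasmid's numbering origin.

Pairing a photoswitchable green tag with a photoactivatable red tag suits two-colour single-molecule localisation imaging. This fits the associated study of how a protein network stabilises the FtsZ ring and influences constriction. The depositor's map and the sequencing-derived record differ slightly in length (7,433 versus 7,460 nt) but show the same feature layout.
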