LOCUS       Exported 7433 bp ds-DNA circular SYN 27-SEP-2017
DEFINITION  synthetic circular DNA
ACCESSION   .
VERSION     .
KEYWORDS    .
SOURCE      synthetic DNA construct
  ORGANISM  synthetic DNA construct
REFERENCE   1 (bases 1 to 7433)
  AUTHORS   .
  TITLE     Direct Submission
  JOURNAL   Exported Sep 27, 2017 from SnapGene 4.0.5 http://www.snapgene.com
FEATURES             Location/Qualifiers
     source          1..7433
                     /organism="synthetic DNA construct"
                     /mol_type="other DNA"
     terminator      22..116
                     /note="lambda t0 terminator transcription terminator from
                     phage lambda"
     promoter        673..775
                     /note="cat promoter promoter of the E. coli cat gene
                     encoding chloramphenicol acetyltransferase"
     CDS             776..1435
                     /codon_start=1
                     /gene="cat"
                     /product="chloramphenicol acetyltransferase"
                     /label=cat
                     /note="CmR confers resistance to chloramphenicol"
                     /translation="MEKKITGYTTVDISQWHRKEHFEAFQSVAQCTYNQTVQLDITAFL
                     KTVKKNKHKFYPAFIHILARLMNAHPEFRMAMKDGELVIWDSVHPCYTVFHEQTETFSS
                     LWSEYHDDFRQFLHIYSQDVACYGENLAYFPKGFIENMFFVSANPWVSFTSFDLNVANM
                     DNFFAPVFTMGKYYTQGDKVLMPLAIQVHHAVCDGFHVGRMLNELQQYCDEWQGGA"
     rep_origin      1986..2574
                     /label=ori
                     /note="ori high-copy-number ColE1/pMB1/pBR322/pUC origin of
                     replication"
     promoter        2818..2895
                     /gene="lacI (mutant)"
                     /label=lacI (mutant) promoter
                     /note="lacIq promoter In the lacIq allele, a single base
                     change in the promoter boosts expression of the lacI gene
                     about 10-fold."
     CDS             2896..3978
                     /codon_start=1
                     /gene="lacI"
                     /product="lac repressor"
                     /label=lacI
                     /note="lacI The lac repressor binds to the lac operator to
                     inhibit transcription in E. coli. This inhibition can be
                     relieved by adding lactose or
                     isopropyl-beta-D-thiogalactopyranoside (IPTG)."
                     /translation="MKPVTLYDVAEYAGVSYQTVSRVVNQASHVSAKTREKVEAAMAEL
                     NYIPNRVAQQLAGKQSLLIGVATSSLALHAPSQIVAAIKSRADQLGASVVVSMVERSGV
                     EACKAAVHNLLAQRVSGLIINYPLDDQDAIAVEAACTNVPALFLDVSDQTPINSIIFSH
                     EDGTRLGVEHLVALGHQQIALLAGPLSSVSARLRLAGWHKYLTRNQIQPIAEREGDWSA
                     MSGFQQTMQMLNEGIVPTAMLVANDQMALGAMRAITESGLRVGADISVVGYDDTEDSSC
                     YIPPLTTIKQDFRLLGQTSVDRLLQLSQGQAVKGNQLLPVSLVKRKTTLAPNTQTASPR
                     ALADSLMQLARQVSRLESGQ"
     promoter        4027..4057
                     /note="lac promoter promoter for the E. coli lac operon"
     protein_bind    4065..4081
                     /label=lac repressor encoded by lacI binding site
                     /bound_moiety="lac repressor encoded by lacI"
                     /note="lac operator The lac repressor binds to the lac
                     operator to inhibit transcription in E. coli. This
                     inhibition can be relieved by adding lactose or
                     isopropyl-beta-D-thiogalactopyranoside (IPTG)."
     primer_bind     4089..4105
                     /label=M13 rev
                     /note="M13 rev common sequencing primer, one of multiple
                     similar variants"
     primer_bind     complement(4121..4137)
                     /label=M13 fwd
                     /note="M13 fwd common sequencing primer, one of multiple
                     similar variants"
     promoter        4337..4381
                     /note="T5 promoter bacteriophage T5 promoter for E. coli
                     RNA polymerase, with embedded lac operator"
     protein_bind    4357..4373
                     /label=lac repressor encoded by lacI binding site
                     /bound_moiety="lac repressor encoded by lacI"
                     /note="lac operator The lac repressor binds to the lac
                     operator to inhibit transcription in E. coli. This
                     inhibition can be relieved by adding lactose or
                     isopropyl-beta-D-thiogalactopyranoside (IPTG)."
     protein_bind    4389..4405
                     /label=lac repressor encoded by lacI binding site
                     /bound_moiety="lac repressor encoded by lacI"
                     /note="lac operator The lac repressor binds to the lac
                     operator to inhibit transcription in E. coli. This
                     inhibition can be relieved by adding lactose or
                     isopropyl-beta-D-thiogalactopyranoside (IPTG)."
     RBS             4424..4435
                     /note="strong bacterial ribosome binding site (Elowitz and
                     Leibler, 2000)"
     CDS             4448..5122
                     /codon_start=1
                     /product="monomeric photoswitchable Dronpa-Green1
                     fluorescent protein"
                     /label=monomeric photoswitchable Dronpa-Green1 fluores
                     /note="Dronpa-Green1"
                     /translation="MVSVIKPDMKIKLRMEGAVNGHPFAIEGVGLGKPFEGKQSMDLKV
                     KEGGPLPFAYDILTTVFCYGNRVFAKYPENIVDYFKQSFPEGYSWERSMNYEDGGICNA
                     TNDITLDGDCYIYEIRFDGVNFPANGPVMQKRTVKWEPSTEKLYVRDGVLKGDVNMALS
                     LEGGGHYRCDFKTTYKAKKVVQLPDYHFVDHHIEIKSHDKDYSNVNLHEHAEAHSELPR
                     QAK"
     misc_feature    5159..5485
                     /label=ZapA
                     /note="ZapA"
     misc_feature    5538..6686
                     /label=FtsZ
                     /note="FtsZ"
     CDS             6723..7433
                     /codon_start=1
                     /product="photoactivatable monomeric derivative of DsRed
                     fluorescent protein"
                     /label=photoactivatable monomeric derivative of DsRed
                     /note="PAmCherry mammalian codon-optimized"
                     /translation="MVSKGEEDNMAIIKEFMRFKVHMEGSVNGHVFEIEGEGEGRPYEG
                     TQTAKLKVTKGGPLPFTWDILSPQFMYGSNAYVKHPADIPDYFKLSFPEGFKWERVMKF
                     EDGGVVTVTQDSSLQDGEFIYKVKLRGTNFPSDGPVMQKKTMGWEALSERMYPEDGALK
                     GEVKPRVKLKDGGHYDAEVKTTYKAKKPVQLPGAYNVNRKLDITSHNEDYTIVEQYERA
                     EGRHSTGGMDELYK"
ORIGIN
        1 aagcttaatt agctgagctt ggactcctgt tgatagatcc agtaatgacc tcagaactcc
       61 atctggattt gttcagaacg ctcggttgcc gccgggcgtt ttttattggt gagaatccaa
      121 gctaggggaa ttcatcgtga ctgactgacg atctgcctcg cgcgtttcgg tgatgacggt
      181 gaaaacctct gacacatgca gctcccggag acggtcacag cttgtctgta agcggatgcc
      241 gggagcagac aagcccgtca gggcgcgtca gcgggtgttg gcgggtgtcg gggcgcagcc
      301 atgacccggt cacgtagcga tagcggagtg tataattctt gaagacgaaa gggcctcgtg
      361 atacgcctat ttttataggt taatgtcatg ataataatgg tttcttagga tccgggatgt
      421 ccggcggtgc ttttgccgtt acgcaccacc ccgtcagtag ctgaacagga gggacagctg
      481 atagaaacag aagccactgg agcacctcaa aaacaccatc atacactaaa tcagtaagtt
      541 ggcagcatca cccgacgcac tttgcgccga ataaatacct gtgacggaag atcacttcgc
      601 agaataaata aatcctggtg tccctgttga taccgggaag ccctgggcca acttttggcg
      661 aaaatgagac gttgatcggc acgtaagagg ttccaacttt caccataatg aaataagatc
      721 actaccgggc gtattttttg agttatcgag attttcagga gctaaggaag ctaaaatgga
      781 gaaaaaaatc actggatata ccaccgttga tatatcccaa tggcatcgta aagaacattt
      841 tgaggcattt cagtcagttg ctcaatgtac ctataaccag accgttcagc tggatattac
      901 ggccttttta aagaccgtaa agaaaaataa gcacaagttt tatccggcct ttattcacat
      961 tcttgcccgc ctgatgaatg ctcatccgga attccgtatg gcaatgaaag acggtgagct
     1021 ggtgatatgg gatagtgttc acccttgtta caccgttttc catgagcaaa ctgaaacgtt
     1081 ttcatcgctc tggagtgaat accacgacga tttccggcag tttctacaca tatattcgca
     1141 agatgtggcg tgttacggtg aaaacctggc ctatttccct aaagggttta ttgagaatat
     1201 gtttttcgtc tcagccaatc cctgggtgag tttcaccagt tttgatttaa acgtggccaa
     1261 tatggacaac ttcttcgccc ccgttttcac catgggcaaa tattatacgc aaggcgacaa
     1321 ggtgctgatg ccgctggcga ttcaggttca tcatgccgtt tgtgatggct tccatgtcgg
     1381 cagaatgctt aatgaattac aacagtactg cgatgagtgg cagggcgggg cgtaattttt
     1441 ttaaggcagt tattggtgcc cttaaacgcc tggttgctac gcctgaataa gtgataataa
     1501 gcggatgaat ggcagaaatt cgaaagcaaa ttcgacccgg tcgtcggttc agggcagggt
     1561 cgttaaatag ccgcttatgt ctattgctgg tttaccggtt tattgactac cggaagcagt
     1621 gtgaccgtgt gcttctcaaa tgcctgaggc cagtttgctc aggctctccc cgtggaggta
     1681 ataattgacg ttatgatcat ttattctgcc tcccagagcc tgataaaaac ggttaccgga
     1741 tcgagtcagg caactatgga tgaacgaaat agacagatcg cttagatagg tgcctcactg
     1801 attaagcatt ggtaactgtc agaccaagtt tactcatata tactttagat tgatttaaaa
     1861 cttcattttt aatttaaaag gatctaggtg aagatccttt ttgataatct catgaccaaa
     1921 atcccttaac gtgagttttc gttccactga gcgtcagacc ccgtagaaaa gatcaaagga
     1981 tcttcttgag atcctttttt tctgcgcgta atctgctgct tgcaaacaaa aaaaccaccg
     2041 ctaccagcgg tggtttgttt gccggatcaa gagctaccaa ctctttttcc gaaggtaact
     2101 ggcttcagca gagcgcagat accaaatact gtccttctag tgtagccgta gttaggccac
     2161 cacttcaaga actctgtagc accgcctaca tacctcgctc tgctaatcct gttaccagtg
     2221 gctgctgcca gtggcgataa gtcgtgtctt accgggttgg actcaagacg atagttaccg
     2281 gataaggcgc agcggtcgga ctgaacgggg ggttcgtgca cacagcccag cttggagcga
     2341 acgacctaca ccgaactgag atacctacag cgtgagctat gagaaagcgc cacgcttccc
     2401 gaagggagaa aggcggacag gtatccggta agcggcaggg tcggaacagg agagcgcacg
     2461 agggagcttc cagggggaaa cgcctggtat ctttatagtc ctgtcgggtt tcgccacctc
     2521 tgacttgagc gtcgattttt gtgatgctcg tcaggggggc ggagcctatg gaaaaacgcc
     2581 agcaacgcgg cctttttacg gttcctggcc ttttgctggc cttttgctca catgttcttt
     2641 cctgcgttat cccctgattc tgtggataac cgtattaccg cctttgagtg agctgatacc
     2701 gctcgccgca gccgaacgac cgagcgcagc gagtcagtga gcgaggaagc ggaagagcgc
     2761 ctgatgcggt attttctcct tacgcatctg tgcggtattt cacaccgcat aaattccgac
     2821 accatcgaat ggcgcaaaac ctttcgcggt atggcatgat agcgcccgga agagagtcaa
     2881 ttcagggtgg tgaatgtgaa accagtaacg ttatacgatg tcgcagagta tgccggtgtc
     2941 tcttatcaga ccgtttcccg cgtggtgaac caggccagcc acgtttctgc gaaaacgcgg
     3001 gaaaaagtgg aagcggcgat ggcggagctg aattacattc ccaaccgcgt ggcacaacaa
     3061 ctggcgggca aacagtcgtt gctgattggc gttgccacct ccagtctggc cctgcacgcg
     3121 ccgtcgcaaa ttgtcgcggc gattaaatct cgcgccgatc aactgggtgc cagcgtggtg
     3181 gtgtcgatgg tagaacgaag cggcgtcgaa gcctgtaaag cggcggtgca caatcttctc
     3241 gcgcaacgcg tcagtgggct gatcattaac tatccgctgg atgaccagga tgccattgct
     3301 gtggaagctg cctgcactaa tgttccggcg ttatttcttg atgtctctga ccagacaccc
     3361 atcaacagta ttattttctc ccatgaagac ggtacgcgac tgggcgtgga gcatctggtc
     3421 gcattgggtc accagcaaat cgcgctgtta gcgggcccat taagttctgt ctcggcgcgt
     3481 ctgcgtctgg ctggctggca taaatatctc actcgcaatc aaattcagcc gatagcggaa
     3541 cgggaaggcg actggagtgc catgtccggt tttcaacaaa ccatgcaaat gctgaatgag
     3601 ggcatcgttc ccactgcgat gctggttgcc aacgatcaga tggcgctggg cgcaatgcgc
     3661 gccattaccg agtccgggct gcgcgttggt gcggatatct cggtagtggg atacgacgat
     3721 accgaagaca gctcatgtta tatcccgccg ttaaccacca tcaaacagga ttttcgcctg
     3781 ctggggcaaa ccagcgtgga ccgcttgctg caactctctc agggccaggc ggtgaagggc
     3841 aatcagctgt tgcccgtctc actggtgaaa agaaaaacca ccctggcgcc caatacgcaa
     3901 accgcctctc cccgcgcgtt ggccgattca ttaatgcagc tggcacgaca ggtttcccga
     3961 ctggaaagcg ggcagtgagc gcaacgcaac taatgtaagt tagctcactc attaggcacc
     4021 ccaggcttta cactttatgc ttccggctcg tatgttgtgt ggaattgtga gcggataaca
     4081 atttcacaca ggaaacagct atgaccatga ttacggattc actggccgtc gttttacaac
     4141 gtcgtgactg ggaaaaccct ggcgttaccc aacttaatcg ccttgcagca catccccctt
     4201 tcgccagctg gcgtaatagc gaagaggccc gcaccgatcg cccttcccaa cagttgccta
     4261 agaaaccatt attatcatga cattaaccta taaaaatagg cgtatcacga ggccctttcg
     4321 tcttcacctc gagaaatcat aaaaaattta tttgctttgt gagcggataa caattataat
     4381 agattcaatt gtgagcggat aacaatttca cacagaattc attaaagagg agaaattaac
     4441 tactagtatg gtgagtgtga ttaaaccaga catgaagatc aagctgcgta tggaaggcgc
     4501 tgtaaatgga cacccgttcg cgattgaagg agttggcctt gggaagcctt tcgagggaaa
     4561 acagagtatg gaccttaaag tcaaagaagg cggacctctg cctttcgcct atgacatctt
     4621 gacaactgtg ttctgttacg gcaacagggt attcgccaaa tacccagaaa atatagtaga
     4681 ctatttcaag cagtcgtttc ctgagggcta ctcttgggaa cgaagcatga attacgaaga
     4741 cgggggcatt tgtaacgcga caaacgacat aaccctggat ggtgactgtt atatctatga
     4801 aattcgattt gatggtgtga actttcctgc caatggtcca gttatgcaga agaggactgt
     4861 gaaatgggag ccatccactg agaaattgta tgtgcgtgat ggagtgctga agggtgatgt
     4921 taacatggct ctgtcgcttg aaggaggtgg ccattaccga tgtgacttca aaactactta
     4981 taaagctaag aaggttgtcc agttgccaga ctatcacttt gtggaccacc acattgagat
     5041 taaaagccac gacaaagatt acagtaatgt taatctgcat gagcacgccg aagcgcattc
     5101 tgagctgccg aggcaggcca agggatccgc tggctccgct gctggttctg gcgaattctc
     5161 tgcacaaccc gtcgatatcc aaatttttgg ccgttcactg cgtgtgaact gcccgcctga
     5221 ccaaagggat gcgttgaatc aggcagcgga cgatctgaac caacggttgc aagatctgaa
     5281 agaacgcact agagtcacaa atactgaaca gttggtcttc attgccgcat tgaatatcag
     5341 ctatgagtta gcgcaagaaa aagcaaagac tcgtgactac gcggcaagta tggaacagcg
     5401 tattcggatg ctgcagcaga ccatagaaca agcgttactt gaacaaggtc gcatcaccga
     5461 aaaaactaac caaaactttg aatgagtcga cctgcaggca tgcaagcttt aactttaaga
     5521 aggagatata cgctagcatg tttgaaccaa tggaacttac caatgacgcg gtgattaaag
     5581 tcatcggcgt cggcggcggc ggcggtaatg ctgttgaaca catggtgcgc gagcgcattg
     5641 aaggtgttga attcttcgcg gtaaataccg atgcacaagc gctgcgtaaa acagcggttg
     5701 gacagacgat tcaaatcggt agcggtatca ccaaaggact gggcgctggc gctaatccag
     5761 aagttggccg caatgcggct gatgaggatc gcgatgcatt gcgtgcggcg ctggaaggtg
     5821 cagacatggt ctttattgct gcgggtatgg gtggtggtac cggtacaggt gcagcaccag
     5881 tcgtcgctga agtggcaaaa gatttgggta tcctgaccgt tgctgtcgtc actaagcctt
     5941 tcaactttga aggcaagaag cgtatggcat tcgcggagca ggggatcact gaactgtcca
     6001 agcatgtgga ctctctgatc actatcccga acgacaaact gctgaaagtt ctgggccgcg
     6061 gtatctccct gctggatgcg tttggcgcag cgaacgatgt actgaaaggc gctgtgcaag
     6121 gtatcgctga actgattact cgtccgggtt tgatgaacgt ggactttgca gacgtacgca
     6181 ccgtaatgtc tgagatgggc tacgcaatga tgggttctgg cgtggcgagc ggtgaagacc
     6241 gtgcggaaga agctgctgaa atggctatct cttctccgct gctggaagat atcgacctgt
     6301 ctggcgcgcg cggcgtgctg gttaacatca cggcgggctt cgatctgcgt ctggatgagt
     6361 tcgaaacggt aggtaacacc atccgtgcat ttgcttccga caacgcgact gtggttatcg
     6421 gtacttctct tgacccggat atgaatgacg agctgcgcgt aaccgttgtt gcgacaggta
     6481 tcggcatgga caaacgtcct gaaatcactc tggtgaccaa taagcaggtt cagcagccag
     6541 tgatggatcg ctaccagcag catgggatgg ctccgctgac ccaggagcag aagccggttg
     6601 ctaaagtcgt gaatgacaat gcgccgcaaa ctgcgaaaga gccggattat ctggatatcc
     6661 cagcattcct gcgtaagcaa gctgatggat ccgctggctc cgctgctggt tctggcgaat
     6721 tcatggtgag caagggcgag gaggataaca tggccatcat taaggagttc atgcgcttca
     6781 aggtgcacat ggaggggtcc gtgaacggcc acgtgttcga gatcgagggc gagggcgagg
     6841 gccgccccta cgagggcacc cagaccgcca agctgaaggt gaccaagggt ggccccctgc
     6901 ccttcacctg ggacatcctg tcccctcaat tcatgtacgg ctccaatgcc tacgtgaagc
     6961 accccgccga catccccgac tactttaagc tgtccttccc cgagggcttc aagtgggagc
     7021 gcgtgatgaa attcgaggac ggcggcgtgg tgaccgtgac ccaggactcc tccctgcagg
     7081 acggtgagtt catctacaag gtgaagctgc gcggcaccaa cttcccctcc gacggccccg
     7141 taatgcagaa gaagaccatg ggctgggagg ccctctccga gcggatgtac cccgaggacg
     7201 gcgccctgaa gggcgaggtc aagccgagag tgaagctgaa ggacggcggc cactacgacg
     7261 ctgaggtcaa gaccacctac aaggccaaga agcccgtgca gctgcccggc gcctacaacg
     7321 tcaaccgcaa gttggacatc acctcacaca acgaggacta caccatcgtg gaacagtacg
     7381 aacgtgccga gggccgccac tccaccggcg gcatggacga gctgtacaag taa
//
