Features (pLannotate 1.2.2; 23 found; start..end, strand, type, name):
     22..116     +  terminator     lambda t0 terminator: transcription terminator from phage lambda
    153..192     +  CDS            rop (fragment): Rop protein, which maintains plasmids at low copy number; rop
    294..334     +  misc_feature   bom (fragment): basis of mobility region from pBR322
    416..552     -  mobile_element IS1 (fragment): prokaryotic transposable element IS1
    673..775     +  promoter       cat promoter: promoter of the E. coli cat gene encoding chloramphenicol acetyltransferase
    776..1435    +  CDS            CmR: chloramphenicol acetyltransferase; cat; confers resistance to chloramphenicol
   1743..1814    +  CDS            bla(M) (fragment): β-lactamase lacking the signal sequence; bla(M); allows cytosolic expression of β-lactamase
   1986..2574    +  rep_origin     ori: high-copy-number ColE1/pMB1/pBR322/pUC origin of replication
   2760..2811    -  misc_feature   bom (fragment): basis of mobility region from pBR322
   2818..2895    +  promoter       lacI promoter: lacI
   2896..3978    +  CDS            lacI: lac repressor; lacI; The lac repressor binds to the lac operator to inhibit transcription in E. coli. This inhibition can be relieved by adding lactose or isopropyl-β-D-thiogalactopyranoside (IPTG).
   3991..4012    +  protein_bind   CAP binding site: CAP binding activates transcription in the presence of cAMP. E. coli catabolite activator protein
   4027..4057    +  promoter       lac promoter: promoter for the E. coli lac operon
   4065..4081    +  protein_bind   lac operator: The lac repressor binds to the lac operator to inhibit transcription in E. coli. This inhibition can be relieved by adding lactose or isopropyl-β-D-thiogalactopyranoside (IPTG). lac repressor encoded by lacI
   4101..4257    +  CDS            lacZα (fragment): LacZα fragment of β-galactosidase; lacZ fragment
   4337..4381    +  promoter       T5 promoter: bacteriophage T5 promoter for E. coli RNA polymerase, with embedded lac operator
   4389..4405    +  protein_bind   lac operator: The lac repressor binds to the lac operator to inhibit transcription in E. coli. This inhibition can be relieved by adding lactose or isopropyl-β-D-thiogalactopyranoside (IPTG). lac repressor encoded by lacI
   4448..5122    +  CDS            Dronpa-Green1: monomeric photoswitchable Dronpa-Green1 fluorescent protein
   5159..5482    +  CDS            zapA: ZAPA_ECOLI - Also known as ygfE. Experimental evidence at protein level: Swiss-Prot protein existence level 1. Activator of cell division through the inhibition of FtsZ GTPase activity, therefore promoting FtsZ assembly into bundles of protofilaments necessary for the formation of the division Z ring. It is recruited early at mid-cell but it is not essential for cell division. From Escherichia coli (strain K12).
   5484..5509    +  misc_feature   MCS (fragment): pUC18/19 multiple cloning site
   5508..5526    +  RBS            RBS (fragment): efficient ribosome binding site from bacteriophage T7 gene 10 (Olins and Rangwala, 1989)
   5538..6686    +  CDS            ftsZ: FTSZ_ECOLI - Also known as sfiB, sulB. Experimental evidence at protein level: Swiss-Prot protein existence level 1. Essential cell division protein that forms a contractile ring structure (Z ring) at the future cell division site. The regulation of the ring assembly controls the timing and the location of cell division. One of the functions of the FtsZ ring is to recruit other cell division proteins to the septum to produce a new cell wall between the dividing cells. Binds GTP and shows GTPase activity. Polymerization and bundle formation is enhanced by CbeA. From Escherichia coli (strain K12
   6723..7433    +  CDS            PAmCherry: photoactivatable monomeric derivative of DsRed fluorescent protein mammalian codon-optimized
>Addgene plasmid #98914 | pJB089 | addgene full sequence | sequence record 194066 | Addgene NGS Result
AAGCTTAATTAGCTGAGCTTGGACTCCTGTTGATAGATCCAGTAATGACCTCAGAACTCCATCTGGATTT
GTTCAGAACGCTCGGTTGCCGCCGGGCGTTTTTTATTGGTGAGAATCCAAGCTAGGGGAATTCATCGTGA
CTGACTGACGATCTGCCTCGCGCGTTTCGGTGATGACGGTGAAAACCTCTGACACATGCAGCTCCCGGAG
ACGGTCACAGCTTGTCTGTAAGCGGATGCCGGGAGCAGACAAGCCCGTCAGGGCGCGTCAGCGGGTGTTG
GCGGGTGTCGGGGCGCAGCCATGACCCGGTCACGTAGCGATAGCGGAGTGTATAATTCTTGAAGACGAAA
GGGCCTCGTGATACGCCTATTTTTATAGGTTAATGTCATGATAATAATGGTTTCTTAGGATCCGGGATGT
CCGGCGGTGCTTTTGCCGTTACGCACCACCCCGTCAGTAGCTGAACAGGAGGGACAGCTGATAGAAACAG
AAGCCACTGGAGCACCTCAAAAACACCATCATACACTAAATCAGTAAGTTGGCAGCATCACCCGACGCAC
TTTGCGCCGAATAAATACCTGTGACGGAAGATCACTTCGCAGAATAAATAAATCCTGGTGTCCCTGTTGA
TACCGGGAAGCCCTGGGCCAACTTTTGGCGAAAATGAGACGTTGATCGGCACGTAAGAGGTTCCAACTTT
CACCATAATGAAATAAGATCACTACCGGGCGTATTTTTTGAGTTATCGAGATTTTCAGGAGCTAAGGAAG
CTAAAATGGAGAAAAAAATCACTGGATATACCACCGTTGATATATCCCAATGGCATCGTAAAGAACATTT
TGAGGCATTTCAGTCAGTTGCTCAATGTACCTATAACCAGACCGTTCAGCTGGATATTACGGCCTTTTTA
AAGACCGTAAAGAAAAATAAGCACAAGTTTTATCCGGCCTTTATTCACATTCTTGCCCGCCTGATGAATG
CTCATCCGGAATTCCGTATGGCAATGAAAGACGGTGAGCTGGTGATATGGGATAGTGTTCACCCTTGTTA
CACCGTTTTCCATGAGCAAACTGAAACGTTTTCATCGCTCTGGAGTGAATACCACGACGATTTCCGGCAG
TTTCTACACATATATTCGCAAGATGTGGCGTGTTACGGTGAAAACCTGGCCTATTTCCCTAAAGGGTTTA
TTGAGAATATGTTTTTCGTCTCAGCCAATCCCTGGGTGAGTTTCACCAGTTTTGATTTAAACGTGGCCAA
TATGGACAACTTCTTCGCCCCCGTTTTCACCATGGGCAAATATTATACGCAAGGCGACAAGGTGCTGATG
CCGCTGGCGATTCAGGTTCATCATGCCGTTTGTGATGGCTTCCATGTCGGCAGAATGCTTAATGAATTAC
AACAGTACTGCGATGAGTGGCAGGGCGGGGCGTAATTTTTTTAAGGCAGTTATTGGTGCCCTTAAACGCC
TGGTTGCTACGCCTGAATAAGTGATAATAAGCGGATGAATGGCAGAAATTCGAAAGCAAATTCGACCCGG
TCGTCGGTTCAGGGCAGGGTCGTTAAATAGCCGCTTATGTCTATTGCTGGTTTACCGGTTTATTGACTAC
CGGAAGCAGTGTGACCGTGTGCTTCTCAAATGCCTGAGGCCAGTTTGCTCAGGCTCTCCCCGTGGAGGTA
ATAATTGACGTTATGATCATTTATTCTGCCTCCCAGAGCCTGATAAAAACGGTTACCGGATCGAGTCAGG
CAACTATGGATGAACGAAATAGACAGATCGCTTAGATAGGTGCCTCACTGATTAAGCATTGGTAACTGTC
AGACCAAGTTTACTCATATATACTTTAGATTGATTTAAAACTTCATTTTTAATTTAAAAGGATCTAGGTG
AAGATCCTTTTTGATAATCTCATGACCAAAATCCCTTAACGTGAGTTTTCGTTCCACTGAGCGTCAGACC
CCGTAGAAAAGATCAAAGGATCTTCTTGAGATCCTTTTTTTCTGCGCGTAATCTGCTGCTTGCAAACAAA
AAAACCACCGCTACCAGCGGTGGTTTGTTTGCCGGATCAAGAGCTACCAACTCTTTTTCCGAAGGTAACT
GGCTTCAGCAGAGCGCAGATACCAAATACTGTCCTTCTAGTGTAGCCGTAGTTAGGCCACCACTTCAAGA
ACTCTGTAGCACCGCCTACATACCTCGCTCTGCTAATCCTGTTACCAGTGGCTGCTGCCAGTGGCGATAA
GTCGTGTCTTACCGGGTTGGACTCAAGACGATAGTTACCGGATAAGGCGCAGCGGTCGGACTGAACGGGG
GGTTCGTGCACACAGCCCAGCTTGGAGCGAACGACCTACACCGAACTGAGATACCTACAGCGTGAGCTAT
GAGAAAGCGCCACGCTTCCCGAAGGGAGAAAGGCGGACAGGTATCCGGTAAGCGGCAGGGTCGGAACAGG
AGAGCGCACGAGGGAGCTTCCAGGGGGAAACGCCTGGTATCTTTATAGTCCTGTCGGGTTTCGCCACCTC
TGACTTGAGCGTCGATTTTTGTGATGCTCGTCAGGGGGGCGGAGCCTATGGAAAAACGCCAGCAACGCGG
CCTTTTTACGGTTCCTGGCCTTTTGCTGGCCTTTTGCTCACATGTTCTTTCCTGCGTTATCCCCTGATTC
TGTGGATAACCGTATTACCGCCTTTGAGTGAGCTGATACCGCTCGCCGCAGCCGAACGACCGAGCGCAGC
GAGTCAGTGAGCGAGGAAGCGGAAGAGCGCCTGATGCGGTATTTTCTCCTTACGCATCTGTGCGGTATTT
CACACCGCATAAATTCCGACACCATCGAATGGCGCAAAACCTTTCGCGGTATGGCATGATAGCGCCCGGA
AGAGAGTCAATTCAGGGTGGTGAATGTGAAACCAGTAACGTTATACGATGTCGCAGAGTATGCCGGTGTC
TCTTATCAGACCGTTTCCCGCGTGGTGAACCAGGCCAGCCACGTTTCTGCGAAAACGCGGGAAAAAGTGG
AAGCGGCGATGGCGGAGCTGAATTACATTCCCAACCGCGTGGCACAACAACTGGCGGGCAAACAGTCGTT
GCTGATTGGCGTTGCCACCTCCAGTCTGGCCCTGCACGCGCCGTCGCAAATTGTCGCGGCGATTAAATCT
CGCGCCGATCAACTGGGTGCCAGCGTGGTGGTGTCGATGGTAGAACGAAGCGGCGTCGAAGCCTGTAAAG
CGGCGGTGCACAATCTTCTCGCGCAACGCGTCAGTGGGCTGATCATTAACTATCCGCTGGATGACCAGGA
TGCCATTGCTGTGGAAGCTGCCTGCACTAATGTTCCGGCGTTATTTCTTGATGTCTCTGACCAGACACCC
ATCAACAGTATTATTTTCTCCCATGAAGACGGTACGCGACTGGGCGTGGAGCATCTGGTCGCATTGGGTC
ACCAGCAAATCGCGCTGTTAGCGGGCCCATTAAGTTCTGTCTCGGCGCGTCTGCGTCTGGCTGGCTGGCA
TAAATATCTCACTCGCAATCAAATTCAGCCGATAGCGGAACGGGAAGGCGACTGGAGTGCCATGTCCGGT
TTTCAACAAACCATGCAAATGCTGAATGAGGGCATCGTTCCCACTGCGATGCTGGTTGCCAACGATCAGA
TGGCGCTGGGCGCAATGCGCGCCATTACCGAGTCCGGGCTGCGCGTTGGTGCGGATATCTCGGTAGTGGG
ATACGACGATACCGAAGACAGCTCATGTTATATCCCGCCGTTAACCACCATCAAACAGGATTTTCGCCTG
CTGGGGCAAACCAGCGTGGACCGCTTGCTGCAACTCTCTCAGGGCCAGGCGGTGAAGGGCAATCAGCTGT
TGCCCGTCTCACTGGTGAAAAGAAAAACCACCCTGGCGCCCAATACGCAAACCGCCTCTCCCCGCGCGTT
GGCCGATTCATTAATGCAGCTGGCACGACAGGTTTCCCGACTGGAAAGCGGGCAGTGAGCGCAACGCAAC
TAATGTAAGTTAGCTCACTCATTAGGCACCCCAGGCTTTACACTTTATGCTTCCGGCTCGTATGTTGTGT
GGAATTGTGAGCGGATAACAATTTCACACAGGAAACAGCTATGACCATGATTACGGATTCACTGGCCGTC
GTTTTACAACGTCGTGACTGGGAAAACCCTGGCGTTACCCAACTTAATCGCCTTGCAGCACATCCCCCTT
TCGCCAGCTGGCGTAATAGCGAAGAGGCCCGCACCGATCGCCCTTCCCAACAGTTGCCTAAGAAACCATT
ATTATCATGACATTAACCTATAAAAATAGGCGTATCACGAGGCCCTTTCGTCTTCACCTCGAGAAATCAT
AAAAAATTTATTTGCTTTGTGAGCGGATAACAATTATAATAGATTCAATTGTGAGCGGATAACAATTTCA
CACAGAATTCATTAAAGAGGAGAAATTAACTACTAGTATGGTGAGTGTGATTAAACCAGACATGAAGATC
AAGCTGCGTATGGAAGGCGCTGTAAATGGACACCCGTTCGCGATTGAAGGAGTTGGCCTTGGGAAGCCTT
TCGAGGGAAAACAGAGTATGGACCTTAAAGTCAAAGAAGGCGGACCTCTGCCTTTCGCCTATGACATCTT
GACAACTGTGTTCTGTTACGGCAACAGGGTATTCGCCAAATACCCAGAAAATATAGTAGACTATTTCAAG
CAGTCGTTTCCTGAGGGCTACTCTTGGGAACGAAGCATGAATTACGAAGACGGGGGCATTTGTAACGCGA
CAAACGACATAACCCTGGATGGTGACTGTTATATCTATGAAATTCGATTTGATGGTGTGAACTTTCCTGC
CAATGGTCCAGTTATGCAGAAGAGGACTGTGAAATGGGAGCCATCCACTGAGAAATTGTATGTGCGTGAT
GGAGTGCTGAAGGGTGATGTTAACATGGCTCTGTCGCTTGAAGGAGGTGGCCATTACCGATGTGACTTCA
AAACTACTTATAAAGCTAAGAAGGTTGTCCAGTTGCCAGACTATCACTTTGTGGACCACCACATTGAGAT
TAAAAGCCACGACAAAGATTACAGTAATGTTAATCTGCATGAGCACGCCGAAGCGCATTCTGAGCTGCCG
AGGCAGGCCAAGGGATCCGCTGGCTCCGCTGCTGGTTCTGGCGAATTCTCTGCACAACCCGTCGATATCC
AAATTTTTGGCCGTTCACTGCGTGTGAACTGCCCGCCTGACCAAAGGGATGCGTTGAATCAGGCAGCGGA
CGATCTGAACCAACGGTTGCAAGATCTGAAAGAACGCACTAGAGTCACAAATACTGAACAGTTGGTCTTC
ATTGCCGCATTGAATATCAGCTATGAGTTAGCGCAAGAAAAAGCAAAGACTCGTGACTACGCGGCAAGTA
TGGAACAGCGTATTCGGATGCTGCAGCAGACCATAGAACAAGCGTTACTTGAACAAGGTCGCATCACCGA
AAAAACTAACCAAAACTTTGAATGAGTCGACCTGCAGGCATGCAAGCTTTAACTTTAAGAAGGAGATATA
CGCTAGCATGTTTGAACCAATGGAACTTACCAATGACGCGGTGATTAAAGTCATCGGCGTCGGCGGCGGC
GGCGGTAATGCTGTTGAACACATGGTGCGCGAGCGCATTGAAGGTGTTGAATTCTTCGCGGTAAATACCG
ATGCACAAGCGCTGCGTAAAACAGCGGTTGGACAGACGATTCAAATCGGTAGCGGTATCACCAAAGGACT
GGGCGCTGGCGCTAATCCAGAAGTTGGCCGCAATGCGGCTGATGAGGATCGCGATGCATTGCGTGCGGCG
CTGGAAGGTGCAGACATGGTCTTTATTGCTGCGGGTATGGGTGGTGGTACCGGTACAGGTGCAGCACCAG
TCGTCGCTGAAGTGGCAAAAGATTTGGGTATCCTGACCGTTGCTGTCGTCACTAAGCCTTTCAACTTTGA
AGGCAAGAAGCGTATGGCATTCGCGGAGCAGGGGATCACTGAACTGTCCAAGCATGTGGACTCTCTGATC
ACTATCCCGAACGACAAACTGCTGAAAGTTCTGGGCCGCGGTATCTCCCTGCTGGATGCGTTTGGCGCAG
CGAACGATGTACTGAAAGGCGCTGTGCAAGGTATCGCTGAACTGATTACTCGTCCGGGTTTGATGAACGT
GGACTTTGCAGACGTACGCACCGTAATGTCTGAGATGGGCTACGCAATGATGGGTTCTGGCGTGGCGAGC
GGTGAAGACCGTGCGGAAGAAGCTGCTGAAATGGCTATCTCTTCTCCGCTGCTGGAAGATATCGACCTGT
CTGGCGCGCGCGGCGTGCTGGTTAACATCACGGCGGGCTTCGATCTGCGTCTGGATGAGTTCGAAACGGT
AGGTAACACCATCCGTGCATTTGCTTCCGACAACGCGACTGTGGTTATCGGTACTTCTCTTGACCCGGAT
ATGAATGACGAGCTGCGCGTAACCGTTGTTGCGACAGGTATCGGCATGGACAAACGTCCTGAAATCACTC
TGGTGACCAATAAGCAGGTTCAGCAGCCAGTGATGGATCGCTACCAGCAGCATGGGATGGCTCCGCTGAC
CCAGGAGCAGAAGCCGGTTGCTAAAGTCGTGAATGACAATGCGCCGCAAACTGCGAAAGAGCCGGATTAT
CTGGATATCCCAGCATTCCTGCGTAAGCAAGCTGATGGATCCGCTGGCTCCGCTGCTGGTTCTGGCGAAT
TCATGGTGAGCAAGGGCGAGGAGGATAACATGGCCATCATTAAGGAGTTCATGCGCTTCAAGGTGCACAT
GGAGGGGTCCGTGAACGGCCACGTGTTCGAGATCGAGGGCGAGGGCGAGGGCCGCCCCTACGAGGGCACC
CAGACCGCCAAGCTGAAGGTGACCAAGGGTGGCCCCCTGCCCTTCACCTGGGACATCCTGTCCCCTCAAT
TCATGTACGGCTCCAATGCCTACGTGAAGCACCCCGCCGACATCCCCGACTACTTTAAGCTGTCCTTCCC
CGAGGGCTTCAAGTGGGAGCGCGTGATGAAATTCGAGGACGGCGGCGTGGTGACCGTGACCCAGGACTCC
TCCCTGCAGGACGGTGAGTTCATCTACAAGGTGAAGCTGCGCGGCACCAACTTCCCCTCCGACGGCCCCG
TAATGCAGAAGAAGACCATGGGCTGGGAGGCCCTCTCCGAGCGGATGTACCCCGAGGACGGCGCCCTGAA
GGGCGAGGTCAAGCCGAGAGTGAAGCTGAAGGACGGCGGCCACTACGACGCTGAGGTCAAGACCACCTAC
AAGGCCAAGAAGCCCGTGCAGCTGCCCGGCGCCTACAACGTCAACCGCAAGTTGGACATCACCTCACACA
ACGAGGACTACACCATCGTGGAACAGTACGAACGTGCCGAGGGCCGCCACTCCACCGGCGGCATGGACGA
GCTGTACAAGTAAGCGGCCGCTAAGGGTCGACCTGCAGCC
